Addgene plasmid #247368: pQE30-His-DBVen1619-T7RNAP
Purpose: Express DBVen1619-T7RNAP that dimerize with BCL2 when Venetoclax present
Depositing lab: Sebastian Maerkl. Depositing organization: Swiss Federal Institute of Technology (EPFL). Publication: A T7 RNAP regulatory toolbox for cell-free network engineering and biosensing applications. Lee P-W, Mottaghi SS, Lugnier MG, Maerkl SJ. bioRxiv 2025.06.18.660355 10.1101/2025.06.18.660355.
Backbone
  Vector backbone: pQE30
  Backbone manufacturer: Qiagen
  Backbone size w/o insert (bp): 3461
  Total vector size (bp): 6303
  Vector type: Bacterial Expression
Growth in bacteria
  Bacterial resistance: Ampicillin, 100 μg/mL
  Growth temperature: 37°C
  Growth strain: NEB Stable
  Copy number: Low Copy
Gene/Insert
  Gene/Insert name: His-DBVen1619-T7RNAP
  Species: Synthetic
  Insert size (bp): 2901
  Promoter: T5-lacO
  Tag / fusion protein: 6xHis (N terminal on insert)
  Cloning method: Gibson Cloning
  Sequencing primers: 5′ ctttcgtcttcacctcgag
Terms and licenses: Academic/Nonprofit Terms; Industry Terms: Not Available to Industry
Depositor comments: Please visit https://doi.org/10.1101/2025.06.18.660355 for bioRxiv preprint.
How to cite: pQE30-His-DBVen1619-T7RNAP was a gift from Sebastian Maerkl (Addgene plasmid # 247368 ; http://n2t.net/addgene:247368 ; RRID:Addgene_247368)
