[The description below was written by a language model from this plasmid's Addgene catalogue record and pLannotate feature annotations shown in this document.]
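Description:
pQE30-His-DBVen1619-T7RNAP is a bacterial expression plasmid built on the Qiagen pQE30 backbone, about 6.3 kb in total, for producing a synthetic, drug-responsive fusion of T7 RNA polymerase in E. coli. It replicates from a ColE1/pMB1-type origin, with a bom region and a small rop fragment nearby. The catalogue lists it as low copy, although the annotation tool labels this origin class as high-copy. Selection is by ampicillin through the β-lactamase gene and its own promoter. The backbone also carries a chloramphenicol acetyltransferase coding sequence preceded by only a fragment of the cat promoter and followed by the rrnB T1 terminator. The record lists ampicillin as the only resistance.

The roughly 2.9 kb insert, assembled by Gibson cloning, is driven by the phage T5 promoter with an embedded lac operator plus a second operator. It is therefore transcribed by the host E. coli RNA polymerase, repressed by LacI and inducible with IPTG. The open reading frame begins with an N-terminal 6xHis tag for metal-affinity purification, followed by the DBVen1619 domain fused upstream of T7 RNA polymerase. The feature table annotates only the polymerase portion, so the tag and DBVen1619 presumably occupy the unannotated stretch between the operator and that coding sequence. Transcription ends at the lambda t0 terminator.

According to the stated purpose, DBVen1619 dimerizes with BCL2 when venetoclax is present, giving the polymerase a chemically induced protein interaction. The associated work describes a T7 RNA polymerase regulatory toolbox for cell-free network engineering and biosensing, which suggests the purified protein is used as a venetoclax-responsive transcription component. The record does not describe how dimerization affects polymerase activity.
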