Features (pLannotate 1.2.2; 12 found; start..end, strand, type, name):
    171..1031    -  CDS            AmpR: β-lactamase; bla; confers resistance to ampicillin, carbenicillin, and related antibiotics
   1032..1136    -  promoter       AmpR promoter: bla
   1246..1290    +  promoter       T5 promoter: bacteriophage T5 promoter for E. coli RNA polymerase, with embedded lac operator
   1298..1314    +  protein_bind   lac operator: The lac repressor binds to the lac operator to inhibit transcription in E. coli. This inhibition can be relieved by adding lactose or isopropyl-β-D-thiogalactopyranoside (IPTG). lac repressor encoded by lacI
   1582..4230    +  CDS            RPOL_BPT7: Experimental evidence at protein level: Swiss-Prot protein existence level 1. Highly processive DNA-dependent RNA polymerase that catalyzes the transcription of class II and class III viral genes. Recognizes a specific promoter sequence and enters first into an 'abortive phase' where very short transcripts are synthesized and released before proceeding to the processive transcription of long RNA chains. Unwinds the double-stranded DNA to expose the coding strand for templating. Participates in the initiation of viral DNA replication presumably by making primers accessible to the DNA polymerase
   4286..4380    +  terminator     lambda t0 terminator: transcription terminator from phage lambda
   4395..4423    +  promoter       cat promoter (fragment): promoter of the E. coli cat gene encoding chloramphenicol acetyltransferase
   4424..5080    +  CDS            cat: CAT_ECOLX - Experimental evidence at protein level: Swiss-Prot protein existence level 1. This enzyme is an effector of chloramphenicol resistance in bacteria. From Escherichia coli. This protein is used as a marker in many commonly used cloning vectors, such as pACYC184.
   5148..5234    +  terminator     rrnB T1 terminator: Escherichia coli rrnB; transcription terminator T1 from the E. coli rrnB gene
   5246..5287    +  CDS            rop (fragment): Rop protein, which maintains plasmids at low copy number; rop
   5389..5529    +  misc_feature   bom: basis of mobility region from pBR322
   5715..6302    -  rep_origin     ori: high-copy-number ColE1/pMB1/pBR322/pUC origin of replication
>Addgene plasmid #247368 | pQE30-His-DBVen1619-T7RNAP | addgene full sequence | sequence record 495011 | Addgene NGS Result
GAAGATCCTTTGATCTTTTCTACGGGGTCTGACGCTCAGTGGAACGAAAACTCACGTTAAGGGATTTTGG
TCATGAGATTATCAAAAAGGATCTTCACCTAGATCCTTTTAAATTAAAAATGAAGTTTTAAATCAATCTA
AAGTATATATGAGTAAACTTGGTCTGACAGTTACCAATGCTTAATCAGTGAGGCACCTATCTCAGCGATC
TGTCTATTTCGTTCATCCATAGTTGCCTGACTCCCCGTCGTGTAGATAACTACGATACGGGAGGGCTTAC
CATCTGGCCCCAGTGCTGCAATGATACCGCGAGACCCACGCTCACCGGCTCCAGATTTATCAGCAATAAA
CCAGCCAGCCGGAAGGGCCGAGCGCAGAAGTGGTCCTGCAACTTTATCCGCCTCCATCCAGTCTATTAAT
TGTTGCCGGGAAGCTAGAGTAAGTAGTTCGCCAGTTAATAGTTTGCGCAACGTTGTTGCCATTGCTACAG
GCATCGTGGTGTCACGCTCGTCGTTTGGTATGGCTTCATTCAGCTCCGGTTCCCAACGATCAAGGCGAGT
TACATGATCCCCCATGTTGTGCAAAAAAGCGGTTAGCTCCTTCGGTCCTCCGATCGTTGTCAGAAGTAAG
TTGGCCGCAGTGTTATCACTCATGGTTATGGCAGCACTGCATAATTCTCTTACTGTCATGCCATCCGTAA
GATGCTTTTCTGTGACTGGTGAGTACTCAACCAAGTCATTCTGAGAATAGTGTATGCGGCGACCGAGTTG
CTCTTGCCCGGCGTCAATACGGGATAATACCGCGCCACATAGCAGAACTTTAAAAGTGCTCATCATTGGA
AAACGTTCTTCGGGGCGAAAACTCTCAAGGATCTTACCGCTGTTGAGATCCAGTTCGATGTAACCCACTC
GTGCACCCAACTGATCTTCAGCATCTTTTACTTTCACCAGCGTTTCTGGGTGAGCAAAAACAGGAAGGCA
AAATGCCGCAAAAAAGGGAATAAGGGCGACACGGAAATGTTGAATACTCATACTCTTCCTTTTTCAATAT
TATTGAAGCATTTATCAGGGTTATTGTCTCATGAGCGGATACATATTTGAATGTATTTAGAAAAATAAAC
AAATAGGGGTTCCGCGCACATTTCCCCGAAAAGTGCCACCTGACGTCTAAGAAACCATTATTATCATGAC
ATTAACCTATAAAAATAGGCGTATCACGAGGCCCTTTCGTCTTCACCTCGAGAAATCATAAAAAATTTAT
TTGCTTTGTGAGCGGATAACAATTATAATAGATTCAATTGTGAGCGGATAACAATTTCACACAGAATTCA
TTAAAGAGGAGAAATTAACTATGCATCACCACCATCATCACATGCAGTATTTGCTGGTTGTCAAAGGTCC
TAACGTGACTAAATTCAGATGGGTAGACTCAAGTTCTGAAGCGGAGACGCTTGCTCGTAAGATTGCAAAA
AAGCTGGGCTTAGAGGTCAAAAGTGTAGAAAAAAAGGGCAATGCTGTGCGTGTCGAAATAGGATCCGGGG
GCGGGGGATCCGGAGGCGGGGGATCCGGTGGTGGGGGTTCTATGAACACGATTAACATCGCTAAGAACGA
CTTCTCTGACATCGAACTGGCTGCTATCCCGTTCAACACTCTGGCTGACCATTACGGTGAGCGTTTAGCT
CGCGAACAGTTGGCCCTTGAGCATGAGTCTTACGAGATGGGTGAAGCACGCTTCCGCAAGATGTTTGAGC
GTCAACTTAAAGCTGGTGAGGTTGCGGATAACGCTGCCGCCAAGCCTCTCATCACTACCCTACTCCCTAA
GATGATTGCACGCATCAACGACTGGTTTGAGGAAGTGAAAGCTAAGCGCGGCAAGCGCCCGACAGCCTTC
CAGTTCCTGCAAGAAATCAAGCCGGAAGCCGTAGCGTACATCACCATTAAGACCACTCTGGCTTGCCTAA
CCAGTGCTGACAATACAACCGTTCAGGCTGTAGCAAGCGCAATCGGTCGGGCCATTGAGGACGAGGCTCG
CTTCGGTCGTATCCGTGACCTTGAAGCTAAGCACTTCAAGAAAAACGTTGAGGAACAACTCAACAAGCGC
GTAGGGCACGTCTACAAGAAAGCATTTATGCAAGTTGTCGAGGCTGACATGCTCTCTAAGGGTCTACTCG
GTGGCGAGGCGTGGTCTTCGTGGCATAAGGAAGACTCTATTCATGTAGGAGTACGCTGCATCGAGATGCT
CATTGAGTCAACCGGAATGGTTAGCTTACACCGCCAAAATGCTGGCGTAGTAGGTCAAGACTCTGAGACT
ATCGAACTCGCACCTGAATACGCTGAGGCTATCGCAACCCGTGCAGGTGCGCTGGCTGGCATCTCTCCGA
TGTTCCAACCTTGCGTAGTTCCTCCTAAGCCGTGGACTGGCATTACTGGTGGTGGCTATTGGGCTAACGG
TCGTCGTCCTCTGGCGCTGGTGCGTACTCACAGTAAGAAAGCACTGATGCGCTACGAAGACGTTTACATG
CCTGAGGTGTACAAAGCGATTAACATTGCGCAAAACACCGCATGGAAAATCAACAAGAAAGTCCTAGCGG
TCGCCAACGTAATCACCAAGTGGAAGCATTGTCCGGTCGAGGACATCCCTGCGATTGAGCGTGAAGAACT
CCCGATGAAACCGGAAGACATCGACATGAATCCTGAGGCTCTCACCGCGTGGAAACGTGCTGCCGCTGCT
GTGTACCGCAAGGACAAGGCTCGCAAGTCTCGCCGTATCAGCCTTGAGTTCATGCTTGAGCAAGCCAATA
AGTTTGCTAACCATAAGGCCATCTGGTTCCCTTACAACATGGACTGGCGCGGTCGTGTTTACGCTGTGTC
AATGTTCAACCCGCAAGGTAACGATATGACCAAAGGACTGCTTACGCTGGCGAAAGGTAAACCAATCGGT
AAGGAAGGTTACTACTGGCTGAAAATCCACGGTGCAAACTGTGCGGGTGTCGATAAGGTTCCGTTCCCTG
AGCGCATCAAGTTCATTGAGGAAAACCACGAGAACATCATGGCTTGCGCTAAGTCTCCACTGGAGAACAC
TTGGTGGGCTGAGCAAGATTCTCCGTTCTGCTTCCTTGCGTTCTGCTTTGAGTACGCTGGGGTACAGCAC
CACGGCCTGAGCTATAACTGCTCCCTTCCGCTGGCGTTTGACGGGTCTTGCTCTGGCATCCAGCACTTCT
CCGCGATGCTCCGAGATGAGGTAGGTGGTCGCGCGGTTAACTTGCTTCCTAGTGAAACCGTTCAGGACAT
CTACGGGATTGTTGCTAAGAAAGTCAACGAGATTCTACAAGCAGACGCAATCAATGGGACCGATAACGAA
GTAGTTACCGTGACCGATGAGAACACTGGTGAAATCTCTGAGAAAGTCAAGCTGGGCACTAAGGCACTGG
CTGGTCAATGGCTGGCTTACGGTGTTACTCGCAGTGTGACTAAGCGTTCAGTCATGACGCTGGCTTACGG
GTCCAAAGAGTTCGGCTTCCGTCAACAAGTGCTGGAAGATACCATTCAGCCAGCTATTGATTCCGGCAAG
GGTCTGATGTTCACTCAGCCGAATCAGGCTGCTGGATACATGGCTAAGCTGATTTGGGAATCTGTGAGCG
TGACGGTGGTAGCTGCGGTTGAAGCAATGAACTGGCTTAAGTCTGCTGCTAAGCTGCTGGCTGCTGAGGT
CAAAGATAAGAAGACTGGAGAGATTCTTCGCAAGCGTTGCGCTGTGCATTGGGTAACTCCTGATGGTTTC
CCTGTGTGGCAGGAATACAAGAAGCCTATTCAGACGCGCTTGAACCTGATGTTCCTCGGTCAGTTCCGCT
TACAGCCTACCATTAACACCAACAAAGATAGCGAGATTGATGCACACAAACAGGAGTCTGGTATCGCTCC
TAACTTTGTACACAGCCAAGACGGTAGCCACCTTCGTAAGACTGTAGTGTGGGCACACGAGAAGTACGGA
ATCGAATCTTTTGCACTGATTCACGACTCCTTCGGTACCATTCCGGCTGACGCTGCGAACCTGTTCAAAG
CAGTGCGCGAAACTATGGTTGACACATATGAGTCTTGTGATGTACTGGCTGATTTCTACGACCAGTTCGC
TGACCAGTTGCACGAGTCTCAATTGGACAAAATGCCAGCACTTCCGGCTAAAGGTAACTTGAACCTCCGT
GACATCTTAGAGTCGGACTTCGCGTTCGCGTAACTGCAGGCATCGCGTTCGCGTAACTGCAGCCAAGCTT
AATTAGCTGAGCTTGGACTCCTGTTGATAGATCCAGTAATGACCTCAGAACTCCATCTGGATTTGTTCAG
AACGCTCGGTTGCCGCCGGGCGTTTTTTATTGGTGAGAATCCAAGCTAGCTTGGCGAGATTTTCAGGAGC
TAAGGAAGCTAAAATGGAGAAAAAAATCACTGGATATACCACCGTTGATATATCCCAATGGCATCGTAAA
GAACATTTTGAGGCATTTCAGTCAGTTGCTCAATGTACCTATAACCAGACCGTTCAGCTGGATATTACGG
CCTTTTTAAAGACCGTAAAGAAAAATAAGCACAAGTTTTATCCGGCCTTTATTCACATTCTTGCCCGCCT
GATGAATGCTCATCCGGAATTTCGTATGGCAATGAAAGACGGTGAGCTGGTGATATGGGATAGTGTTCAC
CCTTGTTACACCGTTTTCCATGAGCAAACTGAAACGTTTTCATCGCTCTGGAGTGAATACCACGACGATT
TCCGGCAGTTTCTACACATATATTCGCAAGATGTGGCGTGTTACGGTGAAAACCTGGCCTATTTCCCTAA
AGGGTTTATTGAGAATATGTTTTTCGTCTCAGCCAATCCCTGGGTGAGTTTCACCAGTTTTGATTTAAAC
GTGGCCAATATGGACAACTTCTTCGCCCCCGTTTTCACCATGGGCAAATATTATACGCAAGGCGACAAGG
TGCTGATGCCGCTGGCGATTCAGGTTCATCATGCCGTTTGTGATGGCTTCCATGTCGGCAGAATGCTTAA
TGAATTACAACAGTACTGCGATGAGTGGCAGGGCGGGGCGTAATTTTTTTAAGGCAGTTATTGGTGCCCT
TAAACGCCTGGGGTAATGACTCTCTAGCTTGAGGCATCAAATAAAACGAAAGGCTCAGTCGAAAGACTGG
GCCTTTCGTTTTATCTGTTGTTTGTCGGTGAACGCTCTCCTGAGTAGGACAAATCCGCCCTCTAGAGCTG
CCTCGCGCGTTTCGGTGATGACGGTGAAAACCTCTGACACATGCAGCTCCCGGAGACGGTCACAGCTTGT
CTGTAAGCGGATGCCGGGAGCAGACAAGCCCGTCAGGGCGCGTCAGCGGGTGTTGGCGGGTGTCGGGGCG
CAGCCATGACCCAGTCACGTAGCGATAGCGGAGTGTATACTGGCTTAACTATGCGGCATCAGAGCAGATT
GTACTGAGAGTGCACCATATGCGGTGTGAAATACCGCACAGATGCGTAAGGAGAAAATACCGCATCAGGC
GCTCTTCCGCTTCCTCGCTCACTGACTCGCTGCGCTCGGTCGTTCGGCTGCGGCGAGCGGTATCAGCTCA
CTCAAAGGCGGTAATACGGTTATCCACAGAATCAGGGGATAACGCAGGAAAGAACATGTGAGCAAAAGGC
CAGCAAAAGGCCAGGAACCGTAAAAAGGCCGCGTTGCTGGCGTTTTTCCATAGGCTCCGCCCCCCTGACG
AGCATCACAAAAATCGACGCTCAAGTCAGAGGTGGCGAAACCCGACAGGACTATAAAGATACCAGGCGTT
TCCCCCTGGAAGCTCCCTCGTGCGCTCTCCTGTTCCGACCCTGCCGCTTACCGGATACCTGTCCGCCTTT
CTCCCTTCGGGAAGCGTGGCGCTTTCTCATAGCTCACGCTGTAGGTATCTCAGTTCGGTGTAGGTCGTTC
GCTCCAAGCTGGGCTGTGTGCACGAACCCCCCGTTCAGCCCGACCGCTGCGCCTTATCCGGTAACTATCG
TCTTGAGTCCAACCCGGTAAGACACGACTTATCGCCACTGGCAGCAGCCACTGGTAACAGGATTAGCAGA
GCGAGGTATGTAGGCGGTGCTACAGAGTTCTTGAAGTGGTGGCCTAACTACGGCTACACTAGAAGGACAG
TATTTGGTATCTGCGCTCTGCTGAAGCCAGTTACCTTCGGAAAAAGAGTTGGTAGCTCTTGATCCGGCAA
ACAAACCACCGCTGGTAGCGGTGGTTTTTTGTTTGCAAGCAGCAGATTACGCGCAGAAAAAAAGGATCTC
AA
